Addgene plasmid #215674: pMS110
Purpose: Split hygromycinR landing pad insertion plasmid for ChrIII
Depositing lab: Patrick Phillips. Depositing organization: University of Oregon. Publication: Expansion of the split hygromycin toolkit for transgene insertion in Caenorhabditis elegans. Moerdyk-Schauwecker MJ, Jahahn EK, Munoz ZI, Robinson KJ, Phillips PC. MicroPubl Biol. 2024 Jan 29;2024:10.17912/micropub.biology.001091. doi: 10.17912/micropub.biology.001091. eCollection 2024. PubMed 38351905.
Backbone
  Vector backbone: pMS63
  Vector type: Worm Expression, Cre/Lox, CRISPR
  Selectable markers: Hygromycin
Growth in bacteria
  Bacterial resistance: Ampicillin, 100 μg/mL
  Growth temperature: 37°C
  Growth strain: DH5alpha
  Copy number: High Copy
Gene/Insert
  Gene/Insert name: 5'HA + synthetic guide site3 + 3'ΔHygR:unc-54 3' UTR + lox2272 + SEC + lox2272 + 3'HA
  Species: C. elegans (nematode), Synthetic
  Mutation: 3' ∆HYGR is promoterless and encodes aa60-341
  Cloning method: Gibson Cloning
  Sequencing primers: 5′ Unknown
Resource information
  A portion of this plasmid was derived from a plasmid made by: SEC is from pDD282 (Addgene #66823); ∆HYGR coding sequence is from pCFJ1663 (Addgene #51484)
Terms and licenses: Academic/Nonprofit Terms; Industry Terms: Not Available to Industry
How to cite: pMS110 was a gift from Patrick Phillips (Addgene plasmid # 215674 ; http://n2t.net/addgene:215674 ; RRID:Addgene_215674)
