[The description below was written by a language model from this plasmid's Addgene catalogue record and pLannotate feature annotations shown in this document.]
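Description:
pMS110 is a 10.6 kb CRISPR homology-directed repair donor plasmid for Caenorhabditis elegans, built on the pMS63 backbone by Gibson assembly and designed to install a split hygromycin-resistance landing pad on chromosome III. It is maintained in E. coli as a high-copy plasmid through a ColE1/pUC-type origin and selected with ampicillin via the β-lactamase gene. The remaining bacterial annotations (lacZα, lac promoter/operator, and rop, bom, lacI and RSF ori fragments) are backbone remnants with no evident role in the design.

The insert is flanked by 5′ and 3′ homology arms, which the feature table does not annotate and which presumably occupy the unannotated stretches on either side of the cassette. Between them lie a synthetic guide RNA target site (site 3) and a promoterless, 5′-truncated hygromycin phosphotransferase coding sequence (residues 60–341) followed by the unc-54 3′ UTR. Next comes a self-excising cassette (SEC) bracketed by two lox2272 sites. The SEC, derived from pDD282, carries a sqt-1 marker, which in the standard SEC design is a dominant roller allele giving a visible phenotype. It also holds a Cre recombinase gene with a tbb-2 terminator, sitting beside hsp-16.1 sequence consistent with heat-shock-inducible control, and a complete hygromycin resistance gene. Integrants can therefore be selected on hygromycin and recognised by phenotype, after which Cre induction recombines the lox2272 sites and removes the SEC.

What remains is a non-functional hygromycin fragment next to a unique synthetic Cas9 target. In the split hygromycin approach, a later transgene donor would be expected to supply the missing 5′ portion, so that only correct insertion at the landing pad restores resistance.
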