Features (pLannotate 1.2.2; 22 found; start..end, strand, type, name):
     19..607     -  rep_origin     ori: high-copy-number ColE1/pMB1/pBR322/pUC origin of replication
    778..1638    -  CDS            AmpR: β-lactamase; bla; confers resistance to ampicillin, carbenicillin, and related antibiotics
   1639..1743    -  promoter       AmpR promoter: bla
   1838..1873    +  CDS            rop (fragment): Rop protein, which maintains plasmids at low copy number; rop
   1975..2074    +  misc_feature   bom (fragment): basis of mobility region from pBR322
   2080..2192    -  CDS            lacZα (fragment): LacZα fragment of β-galactosidase; lacZ fragment
   3062..3910    +  CDS            hph (fragment): KHYB_ECOLX - Experimental evidence at protein level: Swiss-Prot protein existence level 1. The aminoglycoside phosphotransferases achieve inactivation of their antibiotic substrates by phosphorylation. Only phosphorylates hygromycin and closely related compounds such as demethyl analogs and destomycin. From Escherichia coli.
   4292..4325    +  protein_bind   lox2272: Cre-mediated recombination occurs in the 8-bp core sequence (GGATACTT). lox2272 sites are compatible with each other, but incompatible with loxP or loxN sites (Lee and Saito, 1988). Cre recombinase
   4702..4848    +  CDS            sqt-1 (fragment): SQT1_CAEEL - Also known as rol-5. Protein inferred from homology: Swiss-Prot protein existence level 3. Nematode cuticles are composed largely of collagen-like proteins. The cuticle functions both as an exoskeleton and as a barrier to protect the worm from its environment. This is a collagen critical for organismal morphogenesis. Mutations in sqt-1 can lengthen, shorten, or helically twist the entire animal. From Caenorhabditis elegans.
   4881..5720    +  CDS            sqt-1 (fragment): SQT1_CAEEL - Also known as rol-5. Protein inferred from homology: Swiss-Prot protein existence level 3. Nematode cuticles are composed largely of collagen-like proteins. The cuticle functions both as an exoskeleton and as a barrier to protect the worm from its environment. This is a collagen critical for organismal morphogenesis. Mutations in sqt-1 can lengthen, shorten, or helically twist the entire animal. From Caenorhabditis elegans.
   5764..6087    -  terminator     tbb-2 terminator: tbb-2; transcription terminator for the C. elegans tubulin beta-2 gene
   6096..7226    -  CDS            cre: RECR_BPP1 - Experimental evidence at protein level: Swiss-Prot protein existence level 1. Catalyzes site-specific recombination between two 34-base- pair LOXP sites. Its role is to maintain the phage genome as a monomeric unit-copy plasmid in the lysogenic state. From Escherichia phage P1 (Bacteriophage P1).
   7575..7625    +  CDS            hsp-16.1 (fragment): HSP11_CAEEL - Also known as hsp16-1b. Experimental evidence at transcript level: Swiss-Prot protein existence level 2. From Caenorhabditis elegans.
   8006..8026    +  protein_bind   attB1: mutant version of attB; core recombination site for the Gateway® BP reaction BP Clonase™
   8032..9057    +  CDS            HygR: aminoglycoside phosphotransferase from E. coli; aph(4)-Ia; confers resistance to hygromycin
   9061..9081    -  protein_bind   attB2: mutant version of attB; core recombination site for the Gateway® BP reaction BP Clonase™
   9435..9468    +  protein_bind   lox2272: Cre-mediated recombination occurs in the 8-bp core sequence (GGATACTT). lox2272 sites are compatible with each other, but incompatible with loxP or loxN sites (Lee and Saito, 1988). Cre recombinase
  10207..10223   -  protein_bind   lac operator: The lac repressor binds to the lac operator to inhibit transcription in E. coli. This inhibition can be relieved by adding lactose or isopropyl-β-D-thiogalactopyranoside (IPTG). lac repressor encoded by lacI
  10231..10261   -  promoter       lac promoter: promoter for the E. coli lac operon
  10276..10297   -  protein_bind   CAP binding site: CAP binding activates transcription in the presence of cAMP. E. coli catabolite activator protein
  10310..10402   -  CDS            lacI (fragment): lac repressor; lacI; The lac repressor binds to the lac operator to inhibit transcription in E. coli. This inhibition can be relieved by adding lactose or isopropyl-β-D-thiogalactopyranoside (IPTG).
  10404..10537   -  rep_origin     RSF ori (fragment): Plasmids containing the RSF 1030 origin of replication can be propagated in E. coli cells that contain additional plasmids with compatible origins.
>Addgene plasmid #215674 | pMS110 | addgene full sequence | sequence record 426559 | Addgene NGS Result
GGCCGCGTTGCTGGCGTTTTTCCATAGGCTCCGCCCCCCTGACGAGCATCACAAAAATCGACGCTCAAGT
CAGAGGTGGCGAAACCCGACAGGACTATAAAGATACCAGGCGTTTCCCCCTGGAAGCTCCCTCGTGCGCT
CTCCTGTTCCGACCCTGCCGCTTACCGGATACCTGTCCGCCTTTCTCCCTTCGGGAAGCGTGGCGCTTTC
TCATAGCTCACGCTGTAGGTATCTCAGTTCGGTGTAGGTCGTTCGCTCCAAGCTGGGCTGTGTGCACGAA
CCCCCCGTTCAGCCCGACCGCTGCGCCTTATCCGGTAACTATCGTCTTGAGTCCAACCCGGTAAGACACG
ACTTATCGCCACTGGCAGCAGCCACTGGTAACAGGATTAGCAGAGCGAGGTATGTAGGCGGTGCTACAGA
GTTCTTGAAGTGGTGGCCTAACTACGGCTACACTAGAAGAACAGTATTTGGTATCTGCGCTCTGCTGAAG
CCAGTTACCTTCGGAAAAAGAGTTGGTAGCTCTTGATCCGGCAAACAAACCACCGCTGGTAGCGGTGGTT
TTTTTGTTTGCAAGCAGCAGATTACGCGCAGAAAAAAAGGATCTCAAGAAGATCCTTTGATCTTTTCTAC
GGGGTCTGACGCTCAGTGGAACGAAAACTCACGTTAAGGGATTTTGGTCATGAGATTATCAAAAAGGATC
TTCACCTAGATCCTTTTAAATTAAAAATGAAGTTTTAAATCAATCTAAAGTATATATGAGTAAACTTGGT
CTGACAGTTACCAATGCTTAATCAGTGAGGCACCTATCTCAGCGATCTGTCTATTTCGTTCATCCATAGT
TGCCTGACTCCCCGTCGTGTAGATAACTACGATACGGGAGGGCTTACCATCTGGCCCCAGTGCTGCAATG
ATACCGCGAGACCCACGCTCACCGGCTCCAGATTTATCAGCAATAAACCAGCCAGCCGGAAGGGCCGAGC
GCAGAAGTGGTCCTGCAACTTTATCCGCCTCCATCCAGTCTATTAATTGTTGCCGGGAAGCTAGAGTAAG
TAGTTCGCCAGTTAATAGTTTGCGCAACGTTGTTGCCATTGCTACAGGCATCGTGGTGTCACGCTCGTCG
TTTGGTATGGCTTCATTCAGCTCCGGTTCCCAACGATCAAGGCGAGTTACATGATCCCCCATGTTGTGCA
AAAAAGCGGTTAGCTCCTTCGGTCCTCCGATCGTTGTCAGAAGTAAGTTGGCCGCAGTGTTATCACTCAT
GGTTATGGCAGCACTGCATAATTCTCTTACTGTCATGCCATCCGTAAGATGCTTTTCTGTGACTGGTGAG
TACTCAACCAAGTCATTCTGAGAATAGTGTATGCGGCGACCGAGTTGCTCTTGCCCGGCGTCAATACGGG
ATAATACCGCGCCACATAGCAGAACTTTAAAAGTGCTCATCATTGGAAAACGTTCTTCGGGGCGAAAACT
CTCAAGGATCTTACCGCTGTTGAGATCCAGTTCGATGTAACCCACTCGTGCACCCAACTGATCTTCAGCA
TCTTTTACTTTCACCAGCGTTTCTGGGTGAGCAAAAACAGGAAGGCAAAATGCCGCAAAAAAGGGAATAA
GGGCGACACGGAAATGTTGAATACTCATACTCTTCCTTTTTCAATATTATTGAAGCATTTATCAGGGTTA
TTGTCTCATGAGCGGATACATATTTGAATGTATTTAGAAAAATAAACAAATAGGGGTTCCGCGCACATTT
CCCCGAAAAGTGCCACCTGACGTCTAAGAAACCATTATTATCATGACATTAACCTATAAAAATAGGCGTA
TCACGAGGCCCTTTCGTCTCGCGCGTTTCGGTGATGACGGTGAAAACCTCTGACACATGCAGCTCCCGGA
GACGGTCACAGCTTGTCTGTAAGCGGATGCCGGGAGCAGACAAGCCCGTCAGGGCGCGTCAGCGGGTGTT
GGCGGGTGTCGGGGCTGGCTTAACTATGCGGCATCAGAGCAGATTGTACTGAGAGTGCACCATATGCGGT
GTGAAATACCGCACAGATGCGTAAGGAGAAAATACCGCATCAGGCGCCATTCGCCATTCAGGCTGCGCAA
CTGTTGGGAAGGGCGATCGGTGCGGGCCTCTTCGCTATTACGCCAGCTGGCGAAAGGGGGATGTGCTGCA
AGGCGATTAAGTTGGGTAACGCATGCTGTAAATGGTCGGTAAAGATCAATATCAAATTGGGCTCTGAGGG
AATGACTGAAAATCCACTTTTTCTGCTTGAACTCAGCAGATATAATTTTTTTAAAAATTTAGTTTTTAAA
TTCTGAAAGAACACAAAATTTGCAACAAAATGGCTACAGGGATTTTTGAAAAAGTTAGTTTGAAGCCAGA
TATTAATTTTTAAAAATTGGAAAAACTACTAATTTTGCATATAAATGGTCGGTTTAATCAATTTCAAATT
GTGCACTGAAATGTATGATTAAATATCCACTTTTTCTGCTTGAACTTAGCGGATATGAAACTTTTTTAAA
TTTAGTTTTTAAATTCTGAAAGAACACAAAATTTGCAACAAAATAGCTACAGGGATTTTTGAAAAAGTTA
GTTTGAAGCCAGATATTCATTTTTAAAGTTTGGAAAATCTACATCGTTAACTAATTTCTGAAAAACAGGA
AAAAGTCAAATAAATCGCAAAAATGGAAGTTCAAATAAAAAAGTTTTGAAATTTTTCCTAATTTTTCAAA
AACTTATGCAATGTGTATTAAATGTATAAATGTATAAATTATGTATTAATATGTTGTGTAATAAAAATGT
ATTACCTATCAATTTTGAAGCAAAGTAGTTTGAAATTTTAATTTCAGGAAATTTTTGCACCAACTTACTT
CAAACTTAATCGATTTTTTTTTCGTTTTTTCTTTAAAAATCATTTTCAATGGTTTTACCTGAATCTATAC
AGTTAATGCATTTGTATGTTCGTTAAAATTCATTGTAAATGACCTTCCCATATGAAGGACCGTGTATTCG
AATAATGCCATTAGTATTCTCAACCTGCAGGGTCCAGCGGCAGATCGGCGGAGGGACCGTTACGTCTACC
GTCACTTCGCCTCCGCCGCCCTCCCAATCCCAGAGGTCCTCGACATCGGAGAGTTCTCCGAGTCCCTCAC
CTACTGCATCTCCCGTCGTGCCCAAGGAGTCACCCTCCAAGACCTCCCAGAGACCGAGCTCCCAGCCGTC
CTCCAACCAGTCGCCGAGGCCATGGACGCCATCGCCGCCGCCGACCTCTCCCAAACCTCCGGATTCGGAC
CATTCGGACCACAAGGAATCGGACAATACACCACCTGGCGTGACTTCATCTGCGCCATCGCCGACCCACA
CGTCTACCACTGGCAAACCGTCATGGACGACACCGTCTCCGCCTCCGTCGCCCAAGCCCTCGACGAGCTC
ATGCTCTGGGCCGAGGACTGCCCAGAGGTCCGTCACCTCGTCCACGCCGACTTCGGATCCAACAACGTCC
TCACCGACAACGGACGTATCACCGCCGTCATCGACTGGTCCGAGGCCATGTTCGGAGACTCCCAATACGA
GGTCGCCAACATCTTCTTCTGGCGTCCATGGCTCGCCTGCATGGAGCAACAAACCCGTTACTTCGAGCGT
CGTCACCCAGAGCTCGCCGGATCCCCACGTCTCCGTGCCTACATGCTCCGTATCGGACTCGACCAACTCT
ACCAATCCCTCGTCGACGGAAACTTCGACGACGCCGCCTGGGCCCAAGGACGTTGCGACGCCATCGTCCG
TTCCGGAGCCGGAACCGTCGGACGTACCCAAATCGCCCGTCGTTCCGCCGCCGTCTGGACCGACGGATGC
GTCGAGGTCCTCGCCGACTCCGGAAACCGTCGTCCATCCACCCGTCCACGTGCCAAGGAGTAAGTCCAAT
TACTCTTCAACATCCCTACATGCTCTTTCTCCCTGTGCTCCCACCCCCTATTTTTGTTATTATCAAAAAA
CTTCTCTTAATTTCTTTGTTTTTTAGCTTCTTTTAAGTCACCTCTAACAATGAAATTGTGTAGATTCAAA
AATAGAATTAATTCGTAATAAAAAGTCGAAAAAAATTGTGCTCCCTCCCCCCATTAATAATAATTCTATC
CCAAAATCTACACAATGTTCTGTGTACACTTCTTATGTTTTTTACTTCTGATAAATTTTTTTGAAACATC
ATAGAAAAAACCGCACACAAAATACCTTATCATATGTTACGTTTCAGTTTATGACCGCAATTTTTACTAG
TGCAGGAGCTGTAAGTTTAAAATAACTTCGTATAGGATACTTTATACGAAGTTATTTTCAGCTGCCCTCG
ATTGTCTATCTTCCATTCTCACCAAGTTTCAACAACTTTATTCAGTCATTCTTCTCTGGTTCATTTCCCA
ACCAATCTTCCCGAATAAAGCCCATCTGTCCTTTCGGCCACATTCCTCACCTACATCCGTACTCCTTATC
TCCCGTTCTTATCCAGTCTTTTATCGTCTCTGCGTCTCGCACACTGTCTCGTCGGTAATGTAAAAAAAAA
ACAAAAAAAACTTGAAAACTTGCGGAAAGATTTCCTAATAAAAGGAGACGAATCCGGTAGGAAATCGACA
AGTCTCTGCTTCTCGAAGACTAGGTGAGTTACATTTCTTTGGCCGAATTATTTTGAAATCCTAAATTTGA
TAATTTCAGAGATGTCTGTAAAACTTGCGTGTTATGTGACGGCTTCGGTCACTGTCGCCACTCTTATGGT
ATGCTTCATGACCATGTCAACCATCTACTCGGAGGTTGATGGATTCAGAGAGAAGCTTGATACCGAGATG
AATGTGTTCAGAGTGAGTTAAATTATATTTTGAATTTTAAATAATTTTTAATTTTCTAGCAATCTACCAA
TGGATTGTGGAAGGACATAGTTGTCATCGGAAGATCTAGCAAGCGTGTCCGTTGTCAATATGAAGAGACC
AACGCTACCCCAACTCCACATGCTGATGGATCCCCATCTGCTCCACCAGGTCAACCACCAGCAGTTCCAC
CAGTCTTCAACCAGCCAAAGACTCCAAATGGAGCCAATGGAAATGGACCAACCTGCAACTGCAATGCTGA
TAACAAGTGCCCAGCTGGACCATCCGGACCAAAGGGAGTTCCAGGAGTTCCAGGACTCGACGGAGTTCCA
GGACTTGACGGTGTTCCAGGAGTTGGAGCTGATGATATCGCTCCACAACGCGAGTCTGTCGGATGCTTCA
CTTGCCCACAAGGACCAGTTGGACCACCAGGAGCTCTTGGAAGACCAGGACCACGTGGACTTCCAGGACC
AAGAGGACAAAATGGAAACCCAGGAAGAGATGGACAACCAGGACATCCAGGAGAGCAAGGATCATCCGGT
CAAATCGGAAAGATCGGAGAGCCAGGACCACCAGGAGAGAAGGGACGCGACGCCGAGCATCCAATCGGAA
GACCAGGACCAAAGGGACCAAGAGGAGATCAAGGACCAACAGGACCAGCTGGACAGAACGGTCTTCACGG
ACCACCAGGAGAGCCAGGAACCGTTGGACCAGAAGGACCATCTGGAAAGCAAGGACGTCAAGGACCAGAC
GGAACCCAGGGAGAGACTGGACCAGACGGAAGACCAGGAAAGGATGCCGAGTACTGCCAGTGCCCAGACA
AGTCTCCACCATCAGAGGCTGTCAACGCCAACCGTGGATACAGAAATATCTAAATTGTTGGTGTTTTCTA
ATAAAATATTTGAGATTCAGTGAGACTTTTTTCTTGGCGGCACAATAAAGTTTCCTCTTTTTGTTGGGTC
ACTCAACGAACACAATACAAATATTTGAGCGCTCGCATTTTTCTCAACCTTTCGGGTTTAAAGCACTTCA
AAATGGAATTGAAGAGAGATTGTGAAAGTACATCAGACAGAATCACATTTTGATAGCATTCACTTCACTC
AGATGCAAACTTTTCAGTGACTATAAAAAGTCATAAAATAATAACATTAAAAAAGCAAATAAATTAGCGA
GAGAATTTTTTGACAAAAAGAAAGAAGAGTGATAGAGAAGAAGGGAATGCTTGAAAGGATTTTGCATTTA
TCTTAATCACCGTCTTCGAGAAGACGAACCATGGCGCCAGTTTCAGAATCCAAGTTTCTAATATAGTTCA
TCACAATGTTGACGTTGGTCCAACCTCCGGCTTGCATAATCTCTGGGATGGAAACTCCAGCGCGAGCCAT
GTCACGGGCAGCTCCGACACGGGCGGAATGTCCAGACCAAGCCAAGTAACGTTGTCCGGAATCATCCTTG
GCTCCGTAGATGAGACGGTGGGTAGCTTCGAAGATTCCTGAAAATTTATTTTCAGCTTATTCTTAGCTAA
TATGTTGTTTAAACTTACCTTCAAGAGCTCGAGTCGAGAGTTGTGATGTTGCACTCGGGGCAGCAACTCC
GTTCTTGCGAACACGACAGAACAGGTAGTTGTTTGGATCATCGGCGACTCCGGAAACCGAAATCCAGCGC
TCAACGAGCTTGGTAACTCCAAGGGAGAGCGCTTTTTCGACTCCGGCAGTCGAGACCAGCGTTTTTGTAC
GTCCGATGTGGATGAGCATTCTTCCTCCGTCTGTGCGACTAATATCCTTGACGCGAATGCGGGCAATTTC
GGCGATACGGAGAAGTGTGTTGTAAGCAATTCCGAGGAAGGCGAGGTTTCGGATGTCCTGGCAACGATCG
GAATTTTCCATAAGAGAACGGACCTGATCGAAGTCGGTTCTGAAAATTTCGTCAAGTCTTAGGATTGAAT
ACATTAATATTTAAACTTACCTTTCGAAGGCGAGGGCTTGCTTGGCTCTCTCTCCAGCATCAACATTTTC
CTTGCGGATACGTCTCATTACGAGAGATACGGCATTAGAATCTGATGGGCGTGGAAGTCCAGATCGGCGA
TGGAGCATATTGAGCTGTCCGAGATGTTGTTGGATCGTCTTCACCGCCAATCCACGAGCTTGGAGGTAGA
GCAAGTAGTCACGAACGTCTTCTGGCTCGGCTGGGAACCACTTGCGGTTGTTAAGCTTGCACCAGGCAGC
CCAAGAACGGCACACTGAGAGAAGCATCTTCCAGGTGTGCTCGGAGAAGGCTTGTCTGTCACGGAACATA
TCCATGAGGTTCTTGCGAACTTCATCACTTGTCGCGTCAACTGGAAGTGCTGGAAGATTTTGATGAACAG
TGAGAAGATTTGACATATTTTCGAAGTTTTTTAGATGCACTAGAACAAAGCGTGTTGGCTTCCTCTGAGC
CCGCTTTCCTTATATACCCGCATTCTGCAGCCTTACAGAATGTTCTAGAAGGTCCTAGATGCATTCGTTT
GAAAATACTCCCGGTGGGTGCAAAGAGACGCAGACGGAAAATGTATCTGGGTCTCTTTATTGTGTACACT
ACTTTTCCATGTACCGAATGTGAGTCGCCCTCCTTTTGCAACAAGCAGCTCGAATGTTCTAGAAAAAGGT
GGAAAATAGTATAAATACCGTTGAAAATAAATACCGAACAACATTTGCTCTAATTGTGAAATTAGAAATC
TTCAAACTATAATCATGTCACTTTACCACTATTTCCGTCCAGCTCAACGTTCCGTTTTTGGTGATCATTT
TTGCTTTCGTCGTAAATCTACACACGCGTCTCTTCCGTGCGAGAGTCCAAGCCAGCAGCCAAATTCGTTG
ACTGAGTATTCAACGTTTATACGTTGTCGGCAACGAGAAATAGGAAAATGCATCGGGAAATGTTCTTTTT
TCGATTTTTTCCAAGGTTTTGACAAATTTTACCACGAATTTTGCTATGTTTTCAATTAAAAAATATGTTA
TTCAACTGTTTCTATGAGGAAAATAAGGCTTTGCATGTAATTTTCTTATTCAGCATAATTTTTAATTAAT
TTGAATTTTCTGTCCTAACGTTTATTTTGTTTTCTTGGTTATGACTGATCTGAAATTAATTTTTGAATTT
TAAGGTAATATGTCAGGCGGTGCCGCAAGTTTGTACAAAAAAGCAGGCTCCATGAAAAAGCCTGAACTCA
CCGCGACGTCTGTCGAGAAGTTTCTGATCGAAAAGTTCGACAGCGTCTCCGACCTGATGCAGCTCTCGGA
GGGCGAAGAATCTCGTGCTTTCAGCTTCGATGTAGGAGGGCGTGGATATGTCCTGCGGGTAAATAGCTGC
GCCGATGGTTTCTACAAAGATCGTTATGTTTATCGGCACTTTGCATCGGCCGCGCTCCCGATTCCGGAAG
TGCTTGACATTGGGGAATTCAGCGAGAGCCTGACCTATTGCATCTCCCGCCGTGCACAGGGTGTCACGTT
GCAAGACCTGCCTGAAACCGAACTGCCCGCTGTTCTGCAGCCGGTCGCGGAGGCCATGGATGCGATCGCT
GCGGCCGATCTTAGCCAGACGAGCGGGTTCGGCCCATTCGGACCGCAAGGAATCGGTCAATACACTACAT
GGCGTGATTTCATATGCGCGATTGCTGATCCCCATGTGTATCACTGGCAAACTGTGATGGACGACACCGT
CAGTGCGTCCGTCGCGCAGGCTCTCGATGAGCTGATGCTTTGGGCCGAGGACTGCCCCGAAGTCCGGCAC
CTCGTGCACGCGGATTTCGGCTCCAACAATGTCCTGACGGACAATGGCCGCATAACAGCGGTCATTGACT
GGAGCGAGGCGATGTTCGGGGATTCCCAATACGAGGTCGCCAACATCTTCTTCTGGAGGCCGTGGTTGGC
TTGTATGGAGCAGCAGACGCGCTACTTCGAGCGGAGGCATCCGGAGCTTGCAGGATCGCCGCGGCTCCGG
GCGTATATGCTCCGCATTGGTCTTGACCAACTCTATCAGAGCTTGGTTGACGGCAATTTCGATGATGCAG
CTTGGGCGCAGGGTCGATGCGACGCAATCGTCCGATCCGGAGCCGGGACTGTCGGGCGTACACAAATCGC
CCGCAGAAGCGCGGCCGTCTGGACCGATGGCTGTGTAGAAGTACTCGCCGATAGTGGAAACCGACGCCCC
AGCACTCGTCCGAGGGCAAAGGAATAGACCCAGCTTTCTTGTACAAAGTGGGTCCAATTACTCTTCAACA
TCCCTACATGCTCTTTCTCCCTGTGCTCCCACCCCCTATTTTTGTTATTATCAAAAAACTTCTCTTAATT
TCTTTGTTTTTTAGCTTCTTTTAAGTCACCTCTAACAATGAAATTGTGTAGATTCAAAAATAGAATTAAT
TCGTAATAAAAAGTCGAAAAAAATTGTGCTCCCTCCCCCCATTAATAATAATTCTATCCCAAAATCTACA
CAATGTTCTGTGTACACTTCTTATGTTTTTTACTTCTGATAAATTTTTTTGAAACATCATAGAAAAAACC
GCACACAAAATACCTTATCATATGTTACGTTTCAGTTTATGACCGCAATTTTTAATAACTTCGTATAGGA
TACTTTATACGAAGTTATTTTCAGCTTAAGTTTAATGGTTTTTCAAGGAAGGAGGTAATGTAAATTTATG
TTCTCTCCAAATTGTTCCATCCTTCTAATTATTTATGTATGCAGAGGTATAGGAAACCCAGAAAAAACTC
CCTGGTTGGCCAAGAAAAGAACATATGGTTTATATGCATAACTCGGAAAACAATAGCACTGTAGAAAAGG
GTGTGTATGTATGTAATACAATACAGTTCGGGTGTCATCAAAAAGGTTTGGATTACAATTACAAAAGGCG
GGCTTGTGCGTTGAAAACCGTATTGCTCAAGAGGTTTTCTTCATGGAAATCAGAAATTGAATTAATTCAA
TTTGACCGAGAAACGGTTTGAGCTGAGCAATCCGTATGTACTTTGAGACATCACTGAAAAATATTTATTA
AACTTGTGATTTGGAAAATCTGAAAGAAAAAGAGAACATGATCAAACATCAAAAAAGTGAATTTGTAATA
GATAAATTCCTGGAGGATATCTAGATTTTTTACAGAAAAATACAAAACATTCAAACTTTCCCGGAACAGT
GTGAATTTGACAGGCCTCAGATCCATTTAAGCCGTTACGGTTAGACTAGATTATCAAAAGTATTTTATTT
TACTTTAACAAAACTCAACTTCTACCCACCGAAATTTCGCTCTGAAGTATTTCCAGTTCAATATTCCCAA
TTCTCGGGCTGTATAGAGAAATCGATAACATGGTCATAGCTGTTTCCTGTGTGAAATTGTTATCCGCTCA
CAATTCCACACAACATACGAGCCGGAAGCATAAAGTGTAAAGCCTGGGGTGCCTAATGAGTGAGCTAACT
CACATTAATTGCGTTGCGCTCACTGCCCGCTTTCCAGTCGGGAAACCTGTCGTGCCAGCTGCATTAATGA
ATCGGCCAACGCGCGGGGAGAGGCGGTTTGCGTATTGGGCGCTCTTCCGCTTCCTCGCTCACTGACTCGC
TGCGCTCGGTCGTTCGGCTGCGGCGAGCGGTATCAGCTCACTCAAAGGCGGTAATACGGTTATCCACAGA
ATCAGGGGATAACGCAGGAAAGAACATGTGAGCAAAAGGCCAGCAAAAGGCCAGGAACCGTAAAAA
